Addgene plasmid #34273: KHBD00119
Depositing lab: Bart Deplancke. Depositing organization: Swiss Federal Institute of Technology (EPFL). Publication: Automated protein-DNA interaction screening of Drosophila regulatory elements. Korneel Hens, Jean-Daniel Feuz, Alina Isakova, Antonina Lagovitina, Andreas Massouras, Julien Bryois, Patrick Callaerts, Susan E. Celniker, Bart Deplancke. Nat Methods. 2011 Oct 30;8(12):1065-70. 10.1038/nmeth.1763 PubMed 22037703.
Backbone
  Vector backbone: pDONR221
  Backbone manufacturer: Invitrogen
  Backbone size w/o insert (bp): 2536
  Vector type: Gateway Donor Vector
Growth in bacteria
  Bacterial resistance: Kanamycin, 50 μg/mL
  Growth temperature: 37°C
  Growth strain: DH5alpha
  Copy number: High Copy
Gene/Insert
  Gene/Insert name: CG8667 (alt names: FBgn0023091; dimm; dimmed)
  Species: D. melanogaster (fly)
  Insert size (bp): 1170
  Entrez Gene: dimm (a.k.a. Dmel_CG8667, CG8667, DIMM, Dimm, Dmel\CG8667, Mistr, bHLHa16, c929, dim)
  Cloning method: Gateway Cloning
  Sequencing primers: 5′ M13F; 3′ M13R
Terms and licenses: Academic/Nonprofit Terms; Industry Terms: Not Available to Industry
Depositor comments: Please note that the ORFs in this collection were cloned open-ended (without a stop codon).
How to cite: KHBD00119 was a gift from Bart Deplancke (Addgene plasmid # 34273 ; http://n2t.net/addgene:34273 ; RRID:Addgene_34273)
