[The description below was written by a language model from this plasmid's Addgene catalogue record.]
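Description:
KHBD00119 is a Gateway entry-type clone built in the pDONR221 donor vector backbone, carrying the open reading frame of the Drosophila melanogaster gene CG8667, better known as dimmed (dimm), which encodes a basic helix-loop-helix transcription factor (also listed under the alias bHLHa16). The insert is about 1.17 kb in a backbone recorded as roughly 2.5 kb without insert. The plasmid is propagated in standard E. coli cloning strains as a high-copy plasmid under kanamycin selection. No feature table accompanies the record, so the origin of replication and the exact recombination sites are not itemised. As a general matter, inserts recombined into pDONR221 end up flanked by attL sites, and M13 forward and reverse primer sites on either side of the cassette are used to sequence it, consistent with the primers listed here.

The vector itself is a shuttle for the coding sequence rather than an expression construct, and the record lists no promoter, tag or reporter driving the insert. The depositor notes that ORFs in this collection were cloned open-ended, without a stop codon, which allows the dimm coding sequence to be transferred by LR recombination into destination vectors that add C-terminal as well as N-terminal fusions. The clone belongs to a collection of Drosophila ORFs assembled for automated screening of protein-DNA interactions at fly regulatory elements. Its typical use is therefore as a source clone for generating dimm expression or fusion constructs for such interaction assays and other downstream applications.
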