>Addgene plasmid #34273 | KHBD00119 | depositor partial sequence | sequence record 40840 | KHBD00119 sequence 1170 bps
ATGGATGCCACACAGCTAACGGAACTAATGGGCAGCCATGATTTTATGCAATTACAACATCAATTGCATC
ACAATAACAACAATTACAACACAGACGGACACAATGGACTGTCTTCAGAATCAGCGGAGGGAAGTTCTCG
ACCCGTCCGTCGTGCCACCAGACGAACTTCACAGCTAAGCAATAATACTTATGACCTGGAGATGACAGAT
TCCAGTTCGCAAAGCGATGACACAAGCGGCGGAGGCGGCAGCAGCAACGGGGGTGGTAGCACCACAAACA
CTGGACATCCGTCCGGCTGCTCTCTGGGCGGTCAGGGGCCATCAGGCCGCGGACGGGTCCAGCAAGCTAG
CTCAGGAGCCTGTCCATCTACCATTGCCCCGAACAGTACCAGCTCCAACTCCTCCAATGCAAACGGCAAC
GCCAGTAGGCGGCGGAAAGGCGCCCTGAACGCTAAGGAGCGGAATATGCGTCGCTTGGAGTCAAATGAAC
GAGAGCGAATGCGGATGCACAGCCTAAACGATGCATTTCAATCGCTTCGAGAGGTCATACCGCACGTGGA
GATGGAGCGACGGCTGTCCAAGATTGAAACACTCACACTGGCCAAAAACTATATCATAAATCTGACGCAC
ATAATACTCTCCAAGCGCAACGAGGAGGCGGCGGCCTTGGAGCTGAACTCGGGGGCCGTTGGTGGGGTGC
TGCTCTCAAATCTTTCCTCCGAAAGTGGAGGACCGGTAGCGAGTGGTATTCCTGCAAATTCCAATGCCGC
GACGATATGCTTTGAGGATACCCTGGCCAGCGGAGGTGCCTTTGACTGCGCCATTTTGGCAGCCACCGAC
GGCAGCCTACTGAACGCTGCCACAGTGACAACCAGCCCCGCGATGCAGAGCATCCAATCACAAGCCATAC
ACTTGCAGACACCGATGGAGCAGCAGCAACAGCAAGCCAGCCATCTTCCGCACCATCAGCAGGCGATGCA
TGGCCATGGCCATCTAGGGGCCAGCATTCAATCGCAGCAGCAGCCTAGCCTTGTACTAAATGGCACTACA
TCGGTGGGCCTGGGAATTGGAATAGGGGTTGGTGTCGGAGTGGGAGTTGGGGTGTGCAACAATGCGCCAA
GCTTTGCTGATATCAATGATAATTTCGACGAGCCCTTTCGAGAGTTTCTG
