>Addgene plasmid #34273 | KHBD00119 | addgene partial sequence | sequence record 41935 | M13-Rev 5'-CAGGAAACAGCTATGACC-3'
TTATTTTGACTGATAGTGACCTGTTCGTTGCAACAAATTGATAAGCAATGCTTTCTTATAATGCCAACTT
TGTACAAGAAAGTTGGCAACAGAAACTCTCGAAAGGGCTCGTCGAAATTATCATTGATATCAGCAAAGCT
TGGCGCATTGTTGCACACCCCAACTCCCACTCCGACACCAACCCCTATTCCAATTCCCAGGCCCACCGAT
GTAGTGCCATTTAGTACAAGGCTAGGCTGCTGCTGCGATTGAATGCTGGCCCCTAGATGGCCATGGCCAT
GCATCGCCTGCTGATGGTGCGGAAGATGGCTGGCTTGCTGTTGCTGCTGCTCCATCGGTGTCTGCAAGTG
TATGGCTTGTGATTGGATGCTCTGCATCGCGGGGCTGGTTGTCACTGTGGCAGCGTTCAGTAGGCTGCCG
TCGGTGGCTGCCAAAATGGCGCAGTCAAAGGCACCTCCGCTGGCCAGGGTATCCTCAAAGCATATCGTCG
CGGCATTGGAATTTGCAGGAATACCACTCGCTACCGGTCCTCCACTTTCGGAGGAAAGATTTGAGAGCAG
CACCCCACCAACGGCCCCCGAGTTCAGCTCCAAGGCCGCCGCCTCCTCGTTGCGCTTGGAGAGTATTATG
TGCGTCAGATTTATGATATAGTTTTTGGCCAGTGTGAGTGTTTCAATCTTGGACAGCCGTCGCTCCATCT
CCACGTGCGGTATGACCTCT
